>Addgene plasmid #106281 | pHAGE-GFP | addgene full sequence | sequence record 212556 | Addgene NGS Result
TGGAAGGGCTAATTCACTCCCAAAGAAGACAAGATATCCTTGATCTGTGGATCTACCACACACAAGGCTA
CTTCCCTGATTAGCAGAACTACACACCAGGGCCAGGGGTCAGATATCCACTGACCTTTGGATGGTGCTAC
AAGCTAGTACCAGTTGAGCCAGATAAGGTAGAAGAGGCCAATAAAGGAGAGAACACCAGCTTGTTACACC
CTGTGAGCCTGCATGGGATGGATGACCCGGAGAGAGAAGTGTTAGAGTGGAGGTTTGACAGCCGCCTAGC
ATTTCATCACGTGGCCCGAGAGCTGCATCCGGAGTACTTCAAGAACTGCTGATATCGAGCTTGCTACAAG
GGACTTTCCGCTGGGGACTTTCCAGGGAGGCGTGGCCTGGGCGGGACTGGGGAGTGGCGAGCCCTCAGAT
CCTGCATATAAGCAGCTGCTTTTTGCCTGTACTGGGTCTCTCTGGTTAGACCAGATCTGAGCCTGGGAGC
TCTCTGGCTAACTAGGGAACCCACTGCTTAAGCCTCAATAAAGCTTGCCTTGAGTGCTTCAAGTAGTGTG
TGCCCGTCTGTTGTGTGACTCTGGTAACTAGAGATCCCTCAGACCCTTTTAGTCAGTGTGGAAAATCTCT
AGCAGTGGCGCCCGAACAGGGACTTGAAAGCGAAAGGGAAACCAGAGGAGCTCTCTCGACGCAGGACTCG
GCTTGCTGAAGCGCGCACGGCAAGAGGCGAGGGGCGGCGACTGGTGAGTACGCCAAAAATTTTGACTAGC
GGAGGCTAGAAGGAGAGAGATGGGTGCGAGAGCGTCAGTATTAAGCGGGGGAGAATTAGATCGCGATGGG
AAAAAATTCGGTTAAGGCCAGGGGGAAAGAAAAAATATAAATTAAAACATATAGTATGGGCAAGCAGGGA
GCTAGAACGATTCGCAGTTAATCCTGGCCTGTTAGAAACATCAGAAGGCTGTAGACAAATACTGGGACAG
CTACAACCATCCCTTCAGACAGGATCAGAAGAACTTAGATCATTATATAATACAGTAGCAACCCTCTATT
GTGTGCATCAAAGGATAGAGATAAAAGACACCAAGGAAGCTTTAGACAAGATAGAGGAAGAGCAAAACAA
AAGTAAGACCACCGCACAGCAAGCGGCCGGCCGCTGATCTTCAGACCTGGAGGAGGAGATATGAGGGACA
ATTGGAGAAGTGAATTATATAAATATAAAGTAGTAAAAATTGAACCATTAGGAGTAGCACCCACCAAGGC
AAAGAGAAGAGTGGTGCAGAGAGAAAAAAGAGCAGTGGGAATAGGAGCTTTGTTCCTTGGGTTCTTGGGA
GCAGCAGGAAGCACTATGGGCGCAGCGTCAATGACGCTGACGGTACAGGCCAGACAATTATTGTCTGGTA
TAGTGCAGCAGCAGAACAATTTGCTGAGGGCTATTGAGGCGCAACAGCATCTGTTGCAACTCACAGTCTG
GGGCATCAAGCAGCTCCAGGCAAGAATCCTGGCTGTGGAAAGATACCTAAAGGATCAACAGCTCCTGGGG
ATTTGGGGTTGCTCTGGAAAACTCATTTGCACCACTGCTGTGCCTTGGAATGCTAGTTGGAGTAATAAAT
CTCTGGAACAGATTTGGAATCACACGACCTGGATGGAGTGGGACAGAGAAATTAACAATTACACAAGCTT
AATACACTCCTTAATTGAAGAATCGCAAAACCAGCAAGAAAAGAATGAACAAGAATTATTGGAATTAGAT
AAATGGGCAAGTTTGTGGAATTGGTTTAACATAACAAATTGGCTGTGGTATATAAAATTATTCATAATGA
TAGTAGGAGGCTTGGTAGGTTTAAGAATAGTTTTTGCTGTACTTTCTATAGTGAATAGAGTTAGGCAGGG
ATATTCACCATTATCGTTTCAGACCCACCTCCCAACCCCGAGGGGACCCGACAGGCCCGAAGGAATAGAA
GAAGAAGGTGGAGAGAGAGACAGAGACAGATCCATTCGATTAGTGAACGGATCTCGACGGTATCGCCGAA
TTCACAAATGGCAGTATTCATCCACAATTTTAAAAGAAAAGGGGGGATTGGGGGGTACAGTGCAGGGGAA
AGAATAGTAGACATAATAGCAACAGACATACAAACTAAAGAATTACAAAAACAAATTACAAAAATTCAAA
ATTTTCGGGTTTATTACAGGGACAGCAGAGATCCAGTTTGGACTAGTGGAGTTCCGCGTTACATAACTTA
CGGTAAATGGCCCGCCTGGCTGACCGCCCAACGACCCCCGCCCATTGACGTCAATAATGACGTATGTTCC
CATAGTAACGCCAATAGGGACTTTCCATTGACGTCAATGGGTGGAGTATTTACGGTAAACTGCCCACTTG
GCAGTACATCAAGTGTATCATATGCCAAGTACGCCCCCTATTGACGTCAATGACGGTAAATGGCCCGCCT
GGCATTATGCCCAGTACATGACCTTATGGGACTTTCCTACTTGGCAGTACATCTACGTATTAGTCATCGC
TATTACCATGGTGATGCGGTTTTGGCAGTACATCAATGGGCGTGGATAGCGGTTTGACTCACGGGGATTT
CCAAGTCTCCACCCCATTGACGTCAATGGGAGTTTGTTTTGGCACCAAAATCAACGGGACTTTCCAAAAT
GTCGTAACAACTCCGCCCCATTGACGCAAATGGGCGGTAGGCGTGTACGGTGGGAGGTCTATATAAGCAG
AGCTCGTTTAGTGAACCGTCAGATCGCCTGGAGACGCCATCCACGCTGTTTTGACCTCCATAGAAGACAC
CGGCATGGTGAGCAAGGGCGAGGAGCTGTTCACCGGGGTGGTGCCCATCCTGGTCGAGCTGGACGGCGAC
GTAAACGGCCACAAGTTCAGCGTGTCCGGCGAGGGCGAGGGCGATGCCACCTACGGCAAGCTGACCCTGA
AGTTCATCTGCACCACCGGCAAGCTGCCCGTGCCCTGGCCCACCCTCGTGACCACCCTGACCTACGGCGT
GCAGTGCTTCAGCCGCTACCCCGACCACATGAAGCAGCACGACTTCTTCAAGTCCGCCATGCCCGAAGGC
TACGTCCAGGAGCGCACCATCTTCTTCAAGGACGACGGCAACTACAAGACCCGCGCCGAGGTGAAGTTCG
AGGGCGACACCCTGGTGAACCGCATCGAGCTGAAGGGCATCGACTTCAAGGAGGACGGCAACATCCTGGG
GCACAAGCTGGAGTACAACTACAACAGCCACAACGTCTATATCATGGCCGACAAGCAGAAGAACGGCATC
AAGGTGAACTTCAAGATCCGCCACAATATCGAGGACGGCAGCGTGCAGCTCGCCGACCACTACCAGCAGA
ACACCCCCATCGGCGACGGCCCCGTGCTGCTGCCCGACAACCACTACCTGAGCACCCAGTCCGCCCTGAG
CAAAGACCCCAACGAGAAGCGCGATCACATGGTCCTGCTGGAGTTCGTGACCGCCGCCGGGATCACTCTC
GGCATGGACGAGCTGTACAAGTAGGGATCCCTCCCCCCCCCCTAACGTTACTGGCCGAAGCCGCTTGGAA
TAAGGCCGGTGTGCGTTTGTCTATATGTTATTTTCCACCATATTGCCGTCTTTTGGCAATGTGAGGGCCC
GGAAACCTGGCCCTGTCTTCTTGACGAGCATTCCTAGGGGTCTTTCCCCTCTCGCCAAAGGAATGCAAGG
TCTGTTGAATGTCGTGAAGGAAGCAGTTCCTCTGGAAGCTTCTTGAAGACAAACAACGTCTGTAGCGACC
CTTTGCAGGCAGCGGAACCCCCCACCTGGCGACAGGTGCCTCTGCGGCCAAAAGCCACGTGTATAAGATA
CACCTGCAAAGGCGGCACAACCCCAGTGCCACGTTGTGAGTTGGATAGTTGTGGAAAGAGTCAAATGGCT
CTCCTCAAGCGTATTCAACAAGGGGCTGAAGGATGCCCAGAAGGTACCCCATTGTATGGGATCTGATCTG
GGGCCTCGGTGCACATGCTTTACATGTGTTTAGTCGAGGTTAAAAAAACGTCTAGGCCCCCCGAACCACG
GGGACGTGGTTTTCCTTTGAAAAACACGATGATAATATGGCCACACATGGCCGCCATGGCCTCCTCCGAG
GACGTCATCAAGGAGTTCATGCGCTTCAAGGTGCGCATGGAGGGCTCCGTGAACGGCCACGAGTTCGAGA
TCGAGGGCGAGGGCGAGGGCCGCCCCTACGAGGGCACCCAGACCGCCAAGCTGAAGGTGACCAAGGGCGG
CCCCCTGCCCTTCGCCTGGGACATCCTGTCCCCCCAGTTCCAGTACGGCTCCAAGGTGTACGTGAAGCAC
CCCGCCGACATCCCCGACTACAAGAAGCTGTCCTTCCCCGAGGGCTTCAAGTGGGAGCGCGTGATGAACT
TCGAGGACGGCGGCGTGGTGACCGTGACCCAGGACTCCTCCCTGCAGGACGGCTCCTTCATCTACAAGGT
GAAGTTCATCGGCGTGAACTTCCCCTCCGACGGCCCCGTAATGCAGAAGAAGACTATGGGCTGGGAGGCC
TCCACCGAGCGCCTGTATCCCCGCGACGGCGTGCTGAAGGGCGAGATCCACAAGGCCCTGAAGCTGAAGG
ACGGCGGCCACTACCTGGTGGAGTTCAAGTCCATCTACATGGCCAAGAAGCCCGTGCAGCTGCCCGGCTA
CTACTACGTGGACTCCAAGCTGGACATCACCTCCCACAACGAGGACTACACCATCGTGGAGCAGTACGAG
CGCGCCGAGGGCCGCCACCACCTGTTCCTGTAGGGATCCGATAGATCCTAATCAACCTCTGGATTACAAA
ATTTGTGAAAGATTGACTGGTATTCTTAACTATGTTGCTCCTTTTACGCTATGTGGATACGCTGCTTTAA
TGCCTTTGTATCATGCTATTGCTTCCCGTATGGCTTTCATTTTCTCCTCCTTGTATAAATCCTGGTTGCT
GTCTCTTTATGAGGAGTTGTGGCCCGTTGTCAGGCAACGTGGCGTGGTGTGCACTGTGTTTGCTGACGCA
ACCCCCACTGGTTGGGGCATTGCCACCACCTGTCAGCTCCTTTCCGGGACTTTCGCTTTCCCCCTCCCTA
TTGCCACGGCGGAACTCATCGCCGCCTGCCTTGCCCGCTGCTGGACAGGGGCTCGGCTGTTGGGCACTGA
CAATTCCGTGGTGTTGTCGGGGAAATCATCGTCCTTTCCTTGGCTGCTCGCCTGTGTTGCCACCTGGATT
CTGCGCGGGACGTCCTTCTGCTACGTCCCTTCGGCCCTCAATCCAGCGGACCTTCCTTCCCGCGGCCTGC
TGCCGGCTCTGCGGCCTCTTCCGCGTCTTCGCCTTCGCCCTCAGACGAGTCGGATCTCCCTTTGGGCCGC
CTCCCCGCCTGGGCGCGCCATAACAGCTAGCTGATGGCTCGAGCCTTTAAGACCAATGACTTACAAGGCA
GCTGTAGATCTTAGCCACTTTTTAAAAGAAAAGGGGGGACTGGAAGGGCTAATTCACTCCCAACGAAGAC
AAGATCTGCTTTTTGCTTGTACTGGGTCTCTCTGGTTAGACCAGATCTGAGCCTGGGAGCTCTCTGGCTA
ACTAGGGAACCCACTGCTTAAGCCTCAATAAAGCTTGCCTTGAGTGCTTCAAGTAGTGTGTGCCCGTCTG
TTGTGTGACTCTGGTAACTAGAGATCCCTCAGACCCTTTTAGTCAGTGTGGAAAATCTCTAGCAGTAGTA
GTTCATGTCATCTTATTATTCAGTATTTATAACTTGCAAAGAAATGAATATCAGAGAGTGAGAGGCCCGG
GTTAATTAAGGAAAGGGCTAGATCATTCTTGAAGACGAAAGGGCCTCGTGATACGCCTATTTTTATAGGT
TAATGTCATGATAATAATGGTTTCTTAGACGTCAGGTGGCACTTTTCGGGGAAATGTGCGCGGAACCCCT
ATTTGTTTATTTTTCTAAATACATTCAAATATGTATCCGCTCATGAGACAATAACCCTGATAAATGCTTC
AATAATATTGAAAAAGGAAGAGTATGAGTATTCAACATTTCCGTGTCGCCCTTATTCCCTTTTTTGCGGC
ATTTTGCCTTCCTGTTTTTGCTCACCCAGAAACGCTGGTGAAAGTAAAAGATGCTGAAGATCAGTTGGGT
GCACGAGTGGGTTACATCGAACTGGATCTCAACAGCGGTAAGATCCTTGAGAGTTTTCGCCCCGAAGAAC
GTTTTCCAATGATGAGCACTTTTAAAGTTCTGCTATGTGGCGCGGTATTATCCCGTGTTGACGCCGGGCA
AGAGCAACTCGGTCGCCGCATACACTATTCTCAGAATGACTTGGTTGAGTACTCACCAGTCACAGAAAAG
CATCTTACGGATGGCATGACAGTAAGAGAATTATGCAGTGCTGCCATAACCATGAGTGATAACACTGCGG
CCAACTTACTTCTGACAACGATCGGAGGACCGAAGGAGCTAACCGCTTTTTTGCACAACATGGGGGATCA
TGTAACTCGCCTTGATCGTTGGGAACCGGAGCTGAATGAAGCCATACCAAACGACGAGCGTGACACCACG
ATGCCTGTAGCAATGGCAACAACGTTGCGCAAACTATTAACTGGCGAACTACTTACTCTAGCTTCCCGGC
AACAATTAATAGACTGGATGGAGGCGGATAAAGTTGCAGGACCACTTCTGCGCTCGGCCCTTCCGGCTGG
CTGGTTTATTGCTGATAAATCTGGAGCCGGTGAGCGTGGGTCTCGCGGTATCATTGCAGCACTGGGGCCA
GATGGTAAGCCCTCCCGTATCGTAGTTATCTACACGACGGGGAGTCAGGCAACTATGGATGAACGAAATA
GACAGATCGCTGAGATAGGTGCCTCACTGATTAAGCATTGGTAACTGTCAGACCAAGTTTACTCATATAT
ACTTTAGATTGATTTAAAACTTCATTTTTAATTTAAAAGGATCTAGGTGAAGATCCTTTTTGATAATCTC
ATGACCAAAATCCCTTAACGTGAGTTTTCGTTCCACTGAGCGTCAGACCCCGTAGAAAAGATCAAAGGAT
CTTCTTGAGATCCTTTTTTTCTGCGCGTAATCTGCTGCTTGCAAACAAAAAAACCACCGCTACCAGCGGT
GGTTTGTTTGCCGGATCAAGAGCTACCAACTCTTTTTCCGAAGGTAACTGGCTTCAGCAGAGCGCAGATA
CCAAATACTGTTCTTCTAGTGTAGCCGTAGTTAGGCCACCACTTCAAGAACTCTGTAGCACCGCCTACAT
ACCTCGCTCTGCTAATCCTGTTACCAGTGGCTGCTGCCAGTGGCGATAAGTCGTGTCTTACCGGGTTGGA
CTCAAGACGATAGTTACCGGATAAGGCGCAGCGGTCGGGCTGAACGGGGGGTTCGTGCACACAGCCCAGC
TTGGAGCGAACGACCTACACCGAACTGAGATACCTACAGCGTGAGCTATGAGAAAGCGCCACGCTTCCCG
AAGGGAGAAAGGCGGACAGGTATCCGGTAAGCGGCAGGGTCGGAACAGGAGAGCGCACGAGGGAGCTTCC
AGGGGGAAACGCCTGGTATCTTTATAGTCCTGTCGGGTTTCGCCACCTCTGACTTGAGCGTCGATTTTTG
TGATGCTCGTCAGGGGGGCGGAGCCTATGGAAAAACGCCAGCAACGCGGCCTTTTTACGGTTCCTGGCCT
TTTGCTGGCCTTTTGCTCACATGTTCTTTCCTGCGTTATCCCCTGATTCTGTGGATAACCGTATTACCGC
CTTTGAGTGAGCTGATACCGCTCGCCGCAGCCGAACGACCGAGCGCAGCGAGTCAGTGAGCGAGGAAGCG
GAAGAGCGCCCAATACGCAAACCGCCTCTCCCCGCGCGTTGGCCGATTCATTAATGCAGCAAGCTCATGG
CTGACTAATTTTTTTTATTTATGCAGAGGCCGAGGCCGCCTCGGCCTCTGAGCTATTCCAGAAGTAGTGA
GGAGGCTTTTTTGGAGGCCTAGGCTTTTGCAAAAAGCTCCCCGTGGCACGACAGGTTTCCCGACTGGAAA
GCGGGCAGTGAGCGCAACGCAATTAATGTGAGTTAGCTCACTCATTAGGCACCCCAGGCTTTACACTTTA
TGCTTCCGGCTCGTATGTTGTGTGGAATTGTGAGCGGATAACAATTTCACACAGGAAACAGCTATGACAT
GATTACGAATTTCACAAATAAAGCATTTTTTTCACTGCATTCTAGTTGTGGTTTGTCCAAACTCATCAAT
GTATCTTATCATGTCTGGATCAACTGGATAACTCAAGCTAACCAAAATCATCCCAAACTTCCCACCCCAT
ACCCTATTACCACTGCCAATTACCTGTGGTTTCATTTACTCTAAACCTGTGATTCCTCTGAATTATTTTC
ATTTTAAAGAAATTGTATTTGTTAAATATGTACTACAAACTTAGTAGT
Features (pLannotate 1.2.2; 25 found; start..end, strand, type, name):
    377..634     +  LTR            5' LTR (truncated): truncated 5' long terminal repeat (LTR) from HIV-1
    681..806     +  misc_feature   HIV-1 Ψ: packaging signal of human immunodeficiency virus type 1
    790..1128    +  CDS            HIV-1 gag (fragment): gag protein from human immunodeficiency virus 1; gag
   1303..1536    +  misc_feature   RRE: The Rev response element (RRE) of HIV-1 allows for Rev-dependent mRNA export from the nucleus to the cytoplasm.
   1913..2013    +  CDS            Rev (fragment): human immunodeficiency virus 1 (HIV-1) Rev protein; rev; enhances nuclear export of unspliced and incompletely spliced viral mRNAs
   2058..2175    +  misc_feature   cPPT/CTS: central polypurine tract and central termination sequence of HIV-1
   2227..2530    +  enhancer       CMV enhancer: human cytomegalovirus immediate early enhancer
   2531..2734    +  promoter       CMV promoter: human cytomegalovirus (CMV) immediate early promoter
   2805..3521    +  CDS            EGFP: EGFP is a basic (constitutively fluorescent) green fluorescent protein published in 1996, derived from Aequorea victoria. It is reported to be a rapidly-maturing weak dimer with moderate acid sensitivity.
   3633..4095    +  misc_feature   IRES: internal ribosome entry site (IRES) of the encephalomyocarditis virus (EMCV)
   4116..4790    +  CDS            DsRed-Express: DsRed-Express is a basic (constitutively fluorescent) orange fluorescent protein published in 2002, derived from Discosoma sp.. It is reported to be a rapidly-maturing tetramer with low acid sensitivity.
   4810..5398    +  misc_feature   WPRE: woodchuck hepatitis virus posttranscriptional regulatory element
   5434..5499    +  CDS            nef (fragment): NEF_HV1Z2 - Experimental evidence at protein level: Swiss-Prot protein existence level 1. Extracellular Nef protein targets CD4(+) T-lymphocytes for apoptosis by interacting with CXCR4 surface receptors. From Human immunodeficiency virus type 1 group M subtype D (isolate Z2/CDC-Z34) (HIV-1).
   5501..5734    +  LTR            3' LTR (ΔU3): self-inactivating 3' long terminal repeat (LTR) from HIV-1
   5939..6043    +  promoter       AmpR promoter: bla
   6044..6904    +  CDS            AmpR: β-lactamase; bla; confers resistance to ampicillin, carbenicillin, and related antibiotics
   7075..7663    +  rep_origin     ori: high-copy-number ColE1/pMB1/pBR322/pUC origin of replication
   7846..7900    +  CDS            lacI (fragment): lac repressor; lacI; The lac repressor binds to the lac operator to inhibit transcription in E. coli. This inhibition can be relieved by adding lactose or isopropyl-β-D-thiogalactopyranoside (IPTG).
   7906..7999    +  rep_origin     SV40 ori (fragment): SV40 origin of replication
   8024..8061    +  CDS            lacI (fragment): lac repressor; lacI; The lac repressor binds to the lac operator to inhibit transcription in E. coli. This inhibition can be relieved by adding lactose or isopropyl-β-D-thiogalactopyranoside (IPTG).
   8074..8095    +  protein_bind   CAP binding site: CAP binding activates transcription in the presence of cAMP. E. coli catabolite activator protein
   8110..8140    +  promoter       lac promoter: promoter for the E. coli lac operon
   8148..8164    +  protein_bind   lac operator: The lac repressor binds to the lac operator to inhibit transcription in E. coli. This inhibition can be relieved by adding lactose or isopropyl-β-D-thiogalactopyranoside (IPTG). lac repressor encoded by lacI
   8198..8281    +  polyA_signal   SV40 poly(A) signal (fragment): SV40 polyadenylation signal
   8448..329     +  CDS            nef (fragment) (across the origin): NEF_HV1BR - Experimental evidence at protein level: Swiss-Prot protein existence level 1. Extracellular Nef protein targets CD4(+) T-lymphocytes for apoptosis by interacting with CXCR4 surface receptors (PubMed:14990729). From Human immunodeficiency virus type 1 group M subtype B (isolate BRU/LAI) (HIV-1).
