[The description below was written by a language model from this plasmid's Addgene catalogue record and pLannotate feature annotations shown in this document.]
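Description:
pHAGE-GFP is an HIV-1-based lentiviral transfer plasmid built on the pHAGE backbone for fluorescent-reporter expression in mammalian cells. It is maintained in E. coli through a high-copy ColE1/pUC-type origin and an ampicillin resistance gene (β-lactamase under its own promoter). The recorded size is about 8.4 kb, closely matching the sequenced record. There is no drug-selection marker for mammalian cells; transduced cells are identified by green fluorescence.

The viral portion runs from a truncated 5' LTR through the Ψ packaging signal, a gag fragment, the Rev response element and the cPPT/CTS, elements that support packaging of the genomic RNA, Rev-dependent nuclear export and efficient transduction. It ends in a ΔU3 self-inactivating 3' LTR, which silences LTR promoter activity after integration. Between these, the CMV enhancer/promoter drives a bicistronic transcript: a green fluorescent protein, an EMCV IRES, a DsRed variant (annotated as DsRed-Express), and a WPRE to enhance transcript expression. The insert name also lists a multiple cloning site after the WPRE, though the feature table does not annotate it.

Two points deserve attention. The catalogue purpose text calls the green reporter ZsGreen, whereas the sequence annotation identifies it as EGFP, in line with the plasmid and insert names. The depositor also states that DsRed shows little or no expression, so the construct effectively behaves as a GFP-only reporter. It was deposited in connection with work on CRISPR-based single-cell molecular screens, and it is catalogued under CRISPR vectors, although no guide RNA cassette or Cas gene is annotated.
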