Addgene plasmid #106281: pHAGE-GFP
Purpose: A version of the pHAGE vector with ZsGreen dsRed expressed separated by an IRES. Note that there is little-to-no expression of dsRed.
Depositing lab: Jay Shendure. Depositing organization: University of Washington. Publication: On the design of CRISPR-based single-cell molecular screens. Hill AJ, McFaline-Figueroa JL, Starita LM, Gasperini MJ, Matreyek KA, Packer J, Jackson D, Shendure J, Trapnell C. Nat Methods. 2018 Feb 19. pii: nmeth.4604. doi: 10.1038/nmeth.4604. PubMed 29457792.
Backbone
  Vector backbone: pHAGE
  Total vector size (bp): 8442
  Vector type: Mammalian Expression, Lentiviral, CRISPR
  Selectable markers: GFP
Growth in bacteria
  Bacterial resistance: Ampicillin, 100 μg/mL
  Growth temperature: 30°C
  Growth strain: NEB Stable
  Copy number: High Copy
Gene/Insert
  Gene/Insert name: CMV-GFP-IRES-DSRED(NOT-EXPRESSED)-WPRE-MCS
  Species: Synthetic
  Promoter: CMV
  Cloning method: Gibson Cloning
  Sequencing primers: 5′ CMV-F
Terms and licenses: Academic/Nonprofit Terms; Industry Terms: Not Available to Industry
How to cite: pHAGE-GFP was a gift from Jay Shendure (Addgene plasmid # 106281 ; http://n2t.net/addgene:106281 ; RRID:Addgene_106281)
